>Addgene plasmid #173344 | RVD-GC1 | addgene full sequence | sequence record 360884 | Addgene NGS Result
TTGCTAACGCAGTCAGGCACCGTGTATGAAATCTAACAATGCGCTCATCGTCATCCTCGGCACCGTCACC
CTGGATGCTGTAGGCATAGGCTTGGTTATGCCGGTACTGCCGGGCCTCTTGCGGGATATCGTCCATTCCG
ACAGCATCGCCAGTCACTATGGCGTGCTGCTAGCGCTATATGCGTTGATGCAATTTCTATGCGCACCCGT
TCTCGGAGCACTGTCCGACCGCTTTGGCCGCCGCCCAGTCCTGCTCGCTTCGCTACTTGGAGCCACTATC
GACTACGCGATCATGGCGACCACACCCGTCCTGTGGATTCTCTACGCCGGACGCATCGTGGCCGGCATCA
CCGGCGCCACAGGTGCGGTTGCTGGCGCCTATATCGCCGACATCACCGATGGGGAAGATCGGGCTCGCCA
CTTCGGGCTCATGAGCGCTTGTTTCGGCGTGGGTATGGTGGCAGGCCCCGTGGCCGGGGGACTGTTGGGC
GCCATCTCCTTACATGCACCATTCCTTGCGGCGGCGGTGCTCAACGGCCTCAACCTACTACTGGGCTGCT
TCCTAATGCAGGAGTCGCATAAGGGAGAGCGCCGACCCATGCCCTTGAGAGCCTTCAACCCAGTCAGCTC
CTTCCGGTGGGCGCGGGGCATGACTATCGTCGCCGCACTTATGACTGTCTTCTTTATCATGCAACTCGTA
GGACAGGTGCCGGCAGCGCTCTGGGTCATTTTCGGCGAGGACCGCTTTCGCTGGAGCGCGACGATGATCG
GCCTGTCGCTTGCGGTATTCGGAATCTTGCACGCCCTCGCTCAAGCCTTCGTCACTGGTCCCGCCACCAA
ACGTTTCGGCGAGAAGCAGGCCATTATCGCCGGCATGGCGGCCGACGCGCTGGGCTACGTCTTGCTGGCG
TTCGCGACGCGAGGCTGGATGGCCTTCCCCATTATGATTCTTCTCGCTTCCGGCGGCATCGGGATGCCCG
CGTTGCAGGCCATGCTGTCCAGGCAGGTAGATGACGACCATCAGGGACAGCTTCAAGGATCGCTCGCGGC
TCTTACCAGCCTAACTTCGATCATTGGACCGCTGATCGTCACGGCGATTTATGCCGCCTCGGCGAGCACA
TGGAACGGGTTGGCATGGATTGTAGGCGCCGCCCTATACCTTGTCTGCCTCCCCGCGTTGCGTCGCGGTG
CATGGAGCCGGGCCACCTCGACCTGAATGGAAGCCGGCGGCACCTCGCTAACGGATTCACCACTCCAAGA
ATTGGAGCCAATCAATTCTTGCGGAGAACTGTGAATGCGCAAACCAACCCTTGATCGGGGAAGAACAGTA
TGTCGAGCTATTTTTTGACTTACTGGGGATCAAGCCTGATTGGGAGAAAATAAAATATCCCCTATAGTGA
GTCGTATTACATGGTCATAGCTGTTTCCTGGCAGCTCTGGCCCGTGTCTCAAAATCTCTGATGTTACATT
GCACAAGATAAAAATATATCATCATGCCTCCTCTAGACCAAAGCTGGTCTCACCTGCGCTGGGGTTAGTC
CGTGGGCTTGACAGAGAACTGGTAGAAGGCGTTGGACGGTTTCAAGAGCCTGTTTGCCACCGTCATGACT
AGCAATCGCTACAACTTGCTCCGGAGTCAGACCGTGGGCTTGACAGAGAACTGGCAGTAGGCGCTGTACG
GTTTCAAGAGCCTGTTTGCCACCATTGTTACTAGCGATGGCCACCACCTGCTCCGGGGCGAGACCATATC
TGGTCGAGCCACCCATGACCAAAATCCCTTAACGTGAGTTACGCGTCGTTCCACTGAGCGTCAGACCCCG
TAGAAAAGATCAAAGGATCTTCTTGAGATCCTTTTTTTCTGCGCGTAATCTGCTGCTTGCAAACAAAAAA
ACCACCGCTACCAGCGGTGGTTTGTTTGCCGGATCAAGAGCTACCAACTCTTTTTCCGAAGGTAACTGGC
TTCAGCAGAGCGCAGATACCAAATACTGTTCTTCTAGTGTAGCCGTAGTTAGGCCACCACTTCAAGAACT
CTGTAGCACCGCCTACATACCTCGCTCTGCTAATCCTGTTACCAGTGGCTGCTGCCAGTGGCGATAAGTC
GTGTCTTACCGGGTTGGACTCAAGACGATAGTTACCGGATAAGGCGCAGCGGTCGGGCTGAACGGGGGGT
TCGTGCACACAGCCCAGCTTGGAGCGAACGACCTACACCGAACTGAGATACCTACAGCGTGAGCTATGAG
AAAGCGCCACGCTTCCCGAAGGGAGAAAGGCGGACAGGTATCCGGTAAGCGGCAGGGTCGGAACAGGAGA
GCGCACGAGGGAGCTTCCAGGGGGAAACGCCTGGTATCTTTATAGTCCTGTCGGGTTTCGCCACCTCTGA
CTTGAGCGTCGATTTTTGTGATGCTCGTCAGGGGGGCGGAGCCTATGGAAAAACGCCAGCAACGCGGCCT
TTTTACGGTTCCTGGCCTTTTGCTGGCCTTTTGCTCACATGTTCTTTCCTGCGTTATCCACAGAATCAGG
GGATAACGCAGGAAAGAACATGAATTAATTCTCATGTTTGACAGCTTATCATCGATTAGCTTTAATGCGG
TAGTTTATCACAGTTAAA
Features (pLannotate 1.2.2; 6 found; start..end, strand, type, name):
     26..1216    +  CDS            TcR: tetracycline efflux protein; tet; confers resistance to tetracycline
   1314..1388    +  CDS            KanR (fragment): aminoglycoside phosphotransferase; aphA-3; confers resistance to kanamycin
   1391..1409    -  promoter       T7 promoter: promoter for bacteriophage T7 RNA polymerase
   1843..2431    +  rep_origin     ori: high-copy-number ColE1/pMB1/pBR322/pUC origin of replication
   2503..2542    -  rep_origin     RSF ori (fragment): Plasmids containing the RSF 1030 origin of replication can be propagated in E. coli cells that contain additional plasmids with compatible origins.
   2558..2586    +  promoter       tet promoter: E. coli promoter for tetracycline efflux protein gene
