[The description below was written by a language model from this plasmid's Addgene catalogue record and pLannotate feature annotations shown in this document.]
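Description:
RVD-GC1 is a small (about 2.6 kb) bacterial cloning plasmid that serves as a building-block module for assembling custom TALE repeat arrays. It is built on a tetracycline-resistant T vector ("TetR T vector"), and the record lists the vector type as unspecified. It is a storage and donor plasmid for E. coli rather than an expression construct. The annotated features show a high-copy ColE1/pUC-type origin of replication and a tetracycline efflux gene (TcR) with a tet promoter located just upstream across the circular junction, which provides the selectable marker. Short fragments annotated as a kanamycin resistance gene and an RSF origin are probably non-functional remnants of the backbone's construction. A T7 promoter lies in reverse orientation next to the region where the insert would sit.

The payload is a synthetic dimer of two TALE repeat units carrying the repeat-variable diresidues NN and HD, which in the standard TALE code recognise G and C respectively, hence "GC" in the name. The "1" indicates that the module is designed for position 1 of an array. According to the depositor, the dimer was inserted at the TA cloning site of the vector. The automated annotation does not label the insert, which presumably lies in the unannotated stretch between the T7 promoter and the origin. The record does not state the flanking sites used to release or join the module.

The plasmid is intended for use with sibling modules covering other dinucleotides and positions, allowing one-step assembly of custom RVD arrays. These arrays form the DNA-binding domains of TALE-based tools, notably DddA-derived cytosine base editors (DdCBEs) used for mitochondrial DNA base editing.
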