Addgene plasmid #173344: RVD-GC1
Purpose: One-step assembly of custom RVD arrays to construct DdCBE, TALE, etc.
Depositing lab: Bin Shen. Depositing organization: Nanjing Medical University. Publication: Precision modeling of mitochondrial diseases in zebrafish via DdCBE-mediated mtDNA base editing. Guo J, Zhang X, Chen X, Sun H, Dai Y, Wang J, Qian X, Tan L, Lou X, Shen B. Cell Discov. 2021 Sep 3;7(1):78. doi: 10.1038/s41421-021-00307-9. PubMed 34480028.
Backbone
  Vector backbone: TetR T vector
  Vector type: Unspecified
Growth in bacteria
  Bacterial resistance: Tetracycline, 10 μg/mL
  Growth temperature: 37°C
  Growth strain: DH5alpha
  Copy number: High Copy
Gene/Insert
  Gene/Insert name: NN-HD dimer RVD at Position1
  Species: Synthetic
  Mutation: no
  Cloning method: Restriction Enzyme; 5′ cloning site Unknown (unknown if destroyed)
Terms and licenses: Academic/Nonprofit Terms; Industry Terms: Not Available to Industry
Depositor comments: RVD is inserted into TA site of TetR T vector
How to cite: RVD-GC1 was a gift from Bin Shen (Addgene plasmid # 173344 ; http://n2t.net/addgene:173344 ; RRID:Addgene_173344)
