>Addgene plasmid #173344 | RVD-GC1 | depositor partial sequence | sequence record 336299 | RVD flanked by two Bsa I sites
GGTCTCGCCCCGGAGCAGGTGGTGGCCATCGCTAGTAACAATGGTGGCAAACAGGCTCTTGAAACCGTAC
AGCGCCTACTGCCAGTTCTCTGTCAAGCCCACGGTCTGACTCCGGAGCAAGTTGTAGCGATTGCTAGTCA
TGACGGTGGCAAACAGGCTCTTGAAACCGTCCAACGCCTTCTACCAGTTCTCTGTCAAGCCCACGGACTA
ACCCCAGCGCAGGTGAGACC
